Addgene plasmid #197511: AAV-pCbh-SpRY[C-term]-gRNAentry (CA20)
Purpose: Cbh promoter expression plasmid for C-terminal intein-split AAV construct with C-term of SpRY and BsmBI entry cassette to clone SpCas9 gRNA spacer
Depositing lab: Benjamin Kleinstiver. Depositing organization: Massachusetts General Hospital. Publication: Optimization of base editors for the functional correction of SMN2 as a treatment for spinal muscular atrophy. Alves CRR, Ha LL, Yaworski R, Sutton ER, Lazzarotto CR, Christie KA, Reilly A, Beauvais A, Doll RM, de la Cruz D, Maguire CA, Swoboda KJ, Tsai SQ, Kothary R, Kleinstiver BP. Nat Biomed Eng. 2023 Dec 6. doi: 10.1038/s41551-023-01132-z. PubMed 38057426.
Backbone
  Vector backbone: Cbh_v5 AAV-ABE C-terminal (Addgene Plasmid #137178)
  Vector type: AAV, CRISPR
Growth in bacteria
  Bacterial resistance: Ampicillin, 100 μg/mL
  Growth temperature: 37°C
  Growth strain: NEB Stable
  Copy number: High Copy
Gene/Insert
  Gene/Insert name: AAV-[ITR]-pCbh-BPNLS-NpuC-SpRY[C-term]-BPNLS-gRNA[BsmBI]-pU6-[ITR] (alt names: CA20; C-term AAV-SpRY-gRNAentry)
  Species: Synthetic
  Mutation: C-terminal mutations of SpRY(L1111R/D1135L/S1136W/G1218K/E1219Q/N1317R/A1322R/R1333P/R1335Q/T1337R)
  Promoter: Cbh
  Tag / fusion protein: BPNLS-NpuC(intein) (N terminal on insert); BPNLS (C terminal on insert)
  Cloning method: Gibson Cloning
  Sequencing primers: 5′ oBK7321-GGGCTGTAATTAGCTGAGCAAGAGG; 3′ oBK219-GGGAGTGGCACCTTCCAGGGTC
Terms and licenses: Academic/Nonprofit Terms; Industry Terms: Not Available to Industry
Depositor comments: Please visit https://www.biorxiv.org/content/10.1101/2023.01.20.524978v1 for bioRxiv preprint.
How to cite: AAV-pCbh-SpRY[C-term]-gRNAentry (CA20) was a gift from Benjamin Kleinstiver (Addgene plasmid # 197511 ; http://n2t.net/addgene:197511 ; RRID:Addgene_197511)
