[The description below was written by a language model from this plasmid's Addgene catalogue record and pLannotate feature annotations shown in this document.]
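Description:
AAV-pCbh-SpRY[C-term]-gRNAentry (CA20) is an AAV transfer plasmid for CRISPR delivery, built by Gibson cloning on the Cbh_v5 AAV-ABE C-terminal backbone. It is the C-terminal half of an intein-split, two-vector system for expressing the PAM-relaxed SpCas9 variant SpRY. It propagates in E. coli as a high-copy plasmid with a ColE1/pUC-type origin and ampicillin resistance. The backbone also carries an f1 origin and remnants of the lac region. AAV2 inverted terminal repeats flank the payload so that it can be packaged into recombinant AAV particles.

Between the ITRs, the Cbh promoter (CMV enhancer, chicken β-actin promoter and a hybrid CBA/MVM intron) drives an open reading frame made up of a bipartite nuclear localisation signal (BPNLS), the NpuC intein fragment, the C-terminal portion of SpRY and a second BPNLS. This portion of SpRY carries the L1111R, D1135L, S1136W, G1218K, E1219Q, N1317R, A1322R, R1333P, R1335Q and T1337R substitutions. A shortened WPRE (annotated as two fragments) and a bGH polyadenylation signal follow the coding sequence. When co-delivered with a partner vector encoding the N-terminal half fused to the complementary intein, protein trans-splicing should reconstitute the full-length protein, working around the AAV packaging limit.

A human U6 promoter in the opposite orientation drives an SpCas9 gRNA scaffold. Between the two, the feature table shows an mRFP1 cassette with bacterial terminators and a tet operator-containing promoter fragment. This appears to be the stuffer in the BsmBI entry site, which is replaced when a spacer is cloned, though the record does not state this explicitly. The associated publication concerns optimising base editors to correct SMN2 as a treatment for spinal muscular atrophy.
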