Features (pLannotate 1.2.2; 25 found; start..end, strand, type, name):
    121..278     +  CDS            lacZα (fragment): LacZα fragment of β-galactosidase; lacZ fragment
    283..711     +  rep_origin     f1 ori (sequence partly withheld): f1 bacteriophage origin of replication; arrow indicates direction of (+) strand synthesis
    764..868     +  promoter       AmpR promoter: bla
    869..1729    +  CDS            AmpR: β-lactamase; bla; confers resistance to ampicillin, carbenicillin, and related antibiotics
   1900..2488    +  rep_origin     ori: high-copy-number ColE1/pMB1/pBR322/pUC origin of replication
   2671..2763    +  CDS            lacI (fragment): lac repressor; lacI; The lac repressor binds to the lac operator to inhibit transcription in E. coli. This inhibition can be relieved by adding lactose or isopropyl-β-D-thiogalactopyranoside (IPTG).
   2776..2797    +  protein_bind   CAP binding site: CAP binding activates transcription in the presence of cAMP. E. coli catabolite activator protein
   2812..2842    +  promoter       lac promoter: promoter for the E. coli lac operon
   2850..2866    +  protein_bind   lac operator: The lac repressor binds to the lac operator to inhibit transcription in E. coli. This inhibition can be relieved by adding lactose or isopropyl-β-D-thiogalactopyranoside (IPTG). lac repressor encoded by lacI
   2916..3046    -  repeat_region  AAV2 ITR (fragment): inverted terminal repeat of adeno-associated virus serotype 2 inverted
   3069..3354    +  enhancer       CMV enhancer: human cytomegalovirus immediate early enhancer; contains an 18-bp deletion relative to the standard CMV enhancer
   3356..3633    +  promoter       chicken β-actin promoter: No description available
   3634..3861    +  intron         hybrid intron: hybrid between chicken β-actin (CBA) and minute virus of mice (MMV) introns (Gray et al., 2011)
   4041..6421    +  CDS            Cas9(C) (fragment): C-terminal portion of Streptococcus pyogenes Cas9 (Zetsche et al., 2015)
   6500..6657    +  misc_feature   WPRE (fragment): woodchuck hepatitis virus posttranscriptional regulatory element
   6663..6745    +  misc_feature   WPRE (fragment): woodchuck hepatitis virus posttranscriptional regulatory element
   6749..6973    +  polyA_signal   bGH poly(A) signal: bovine growth hormone polyadenylation signal
   6987..7062    -  misc_RNA       gRNA scaffold: guide RNA scaffold for the Streptococcus pyogenes CRISPR/Cas9 system
   7076..7103    -  terminator     T7Te terminator: phage T7 early transcription terminator
   7119..7190    -  terminator     rrnB T1 terminator: transcription terminator T1 from the E. coli rrnB gene
   7211..7885    -  CDS            mRFP1: mRFP1 is a basic (constitutively fluorescent) red fluorescent protein published in 2002, derived from Discosoma sp.. It is reported to be a somewhat slowly-maturing monomer with low acid sensitivity.
   7921..7940    -  promoter       H1-2O2 promoter (fragment): doxycycline-inducible variant of the human H1 RNA promoter (Henriksen et al., 2007)
   7946..7964    -  protein_bind   tet operator: tetO; bacterial operator O2 for the tetR and tetA genes tetracycline repressor TetR
   7980..8220    -  promoter       U6 promoter: RNA polymerase III promoter for human U6 snRNA
   8244..107     +  repeat_region  AAV2 ITR (fragment) (across the origin): inverted terminal repeat of adeno-associated virus serotype 2 inverted
>Addgene plasmid #197511 | AAV-pCbh-SpRY[C-term]-gRNAentry (CA20) | addgene full sequence | sequence record 386647 | Addgene NGS Result
CCACTCCCTCTCTGCGCGCTCGCTCGCTCACTGAGGCCGGGCGACCAAAGGTCGCCCGACGCCCGGGCTT
TGCCCGGGCGGCCTCAGTGAGCGAGCGAGCGCGCAGCCTTAATTAACCTAATTCACTGGCCGTCGTTTTA
CAACGTCGTGACTGGGAAAACCCTGGCGTTACCCAACTTAATCGCCTTGCAGCACATCCCCCTTTCGCCA
GCTGGCGTAATAGCGAAGAGGCCCGCACCGATCGCCCTTCCCAACAGTTGCGCAGCCTGAATGGCGAATG
GG
[124 nt withheld, positions 283-406]
C
[91 nt withheld, positions 408-498]
A
[49 nt withheld, positions 500-548]
CCTTTGACGTTGGAGTCCACGTTCTTT
[37 nt withheld, positions 576-612]
ACCCTATCTCGGTCTATTCTTTTGATTTATAAGGGATTTTGCCGATTTCGGCCTATTGGTTAAAAAATGA
GCTGATTTAACAAAAATTTAACGCGAATTTTAACAAAATATTAACGCTTACAATTTAGGTGGCACTTTTC
GGGGAAATGTGCGCGGAACCCCTATTTGTTTATTTTTCTAAATACATTCAAATATGTATCCGCTCATGAG
ACAATAACCCTGATAAATGCTTCAATAATATTGAAAAAGGAAGAGTATGAGTATTCAACATTTCCGTGTC
GCCCTTATTCCCTTTTTTGCGGCATTTTGCCTTCCTGTTTTTGCTCACCCAGAAACGCTGGTGAAAGTAA
AAGATGCTGAAGATCAGTTGGGTGCACGAGTGGGTTACATCGAACTGGATCTCAACAGCGGTAAGATCCT
TGAGAGTTTTCGCCCCGAAGAACGTTTTCCAATGATGAGCACTTTTAAAGTTCTGCTATGTGGCGCGGTA
TTATCCCGTATTGACGCCGGGCAAGAGCAACTCGGTCGCCGCATACACTATTCTCAGAATGACTTGGTTG
AGTACTCACCAGTCACAGAAAAGCATCTTACGGATGGCATGACAGTAAGAGAATTATGCAGTGCTGCCAT
AACCATGAGTGATAACACTGCGGCCAACTTACTTCTGACAACGATCGGAGGACCGAAGGAGCTAACCGCT
TTTTTGCACAACATGGGGGATCATGTAACTCGCCTTGATCGTTGGGAACCGGAGCTGAATGAAGCCATAC
CAAACGACGAGCGTGACACCACGATGCCTGTAGCAATGGCAACAACGTTGCGCAAACTATTAACTGGCGA
ACTACTTACTCTAGCTTCCCGGCAACAATTAATAGACTGGATGGAGGCGGATAAAGTTGCAGGACCACTT
CTGCGCTCGGCCCTTCCGGCTGGCTGGTTTATTGCTGATAAATCTGGAGCCGGTGAGCGTGGGTCTCGCG
GTATCATTGCAGCACTGGGGCCAGATGGTAAGCCCTCCCGTATCGTAGTTATCTACACGACGGGGAGTCA
GGCAACTATGGATGAACGAAATAGACAGATCGCTGAGATAGGTGCCTCACTGATTAAGCATTGGTAACTG
TCAGACCAAGTTTACTCATATATACTTTAGATTGATTTAAAACTTCATTTTTAATTTAAAAGGATCTAGG
TGAAGATCCTTTTTGATAATCTCATGACCAAAATCCCTTAACGTGAGTTTTCGTTCCACTGAGCGTCAGA
CCCCGTAGAAAAGATCAAAGGATCTTCTTGAGATCCTTTTTTTCTGCGCGTAATCTGCTGCTTGCAAACA
AAAAAACCACCGCTACCAGCGGTGGTTTGTTTGCCGGATCAAGAGCTACCAACTCTTTTTCCGAAGGTAA
CTGGCTTCAGCAGAGCGCAGATACCAAATACTGTTCTTCTAGTGTAGCCGTAGTTAGGCCACCACTTCAA
GAACTCTGTAGCACCGCCTACATACCTCGCTCTGCTAATCCTGTTACCAGTGGCTGCTGCCAGTGGCGAT
AAGTCGTGTCTTACCGGGTTGGACTCAAGACGATAGTTACCGGATAAGGCGCAGCGGTCGGGCTGAACGG
GGGGTTCGTGCACACAGCCCAGCTTGGAGCGAACGACCTACACCGAACTGAGATACCTACAGCGTGAGCT
ATGAGAAAGCGCCACGCTTCCCGAAGGGAGAAAGGCGGACAGGTATCCGGTAAGCGGCAGGGTCGGAACA
GGAGAGCGCACGAGGGAGCTTCCAGGGGGAAACGCCTGGTATCTTTATAGTCCTGTCGGGTTTCGCCACC
TCTGACTTGAGCGTCGATTTTTGTGATGCTCGTCAGGGGGGCGGAGCCTATGGAAAAACGCCAGCAACGC
GGCCTTTTTACGGTTCCTGGCCTTTTGCTGGCCTTTTGCTCACATGTTCTTTCCTGCGTTATCCCCTGAT
TCTGTGGATAACCGTATTACCGCCTTTGAGTGAGCTGATACCGCTCGCCGCAGCCGAACGACCGAGCGCA
GCGAGTCAGTGAGCGAGGAAGCGGAAGAGCGCCCAATACGCAAACCGCCTCTCCCCGCGCGTTGGCCGAT
TCATTAATGCAGCTGGCACGACAGGTTTCCCGACTGGAAAGCGGGCAGTGAGCGCAACGCAATTAATGTG
AGTTAGCTCACTCATTAGGCACCCCAGGCTTTACACTTTATGCTTCCGGCTCGTATGTTGTGTGGAATTG
TGAGCGGATAACAATTTCACACAGGAAACAGCTATGACCATGATTACGCCAGATTTAATTAAGGCTGCGC
GCTCGCTCGCTCACTGAGGCCGCCCGGGCAAAGCCCGGGCGTCGGGCGACCTTTGGTCGCCCGGCCTCAG
TGAGCGAGCGAGCGCGCAGAGAGGGAGTGGCCAACTCCATCACTAGGGGTTCCTGCGGCCTCTAGATCAG
GGTACCCGTTACATAACTTACGGTAAATGGCCCGCCTGGCTGACCGCCCAACGACCCCCGCCCATTGACG
TCAATAGTAACGCCAATAGGGACTTTCCATTGACGTCAATGGGTGGAGTATTTACGGTAAACTGCCCACT
TGGCAGTACATCAAGTGTATCATATGCCAAGTACGCCCCCTATTGACGTCAATGACGGTAAATGGCCCGC
CTGGCATTGTGCCCAGTACATGACCTTATGGGACTTTCCTACTTGGCAGTACATCTACGTATTAGTCATC
GCTATTACCATGGTCGAGGTGAGCCCCACGTTCTGCTTCACTCTCCCCATCTCCCCCCCCTCCCCACCCC
CAATTTTGTATTTATTTATTTTTTAATTATTTTGTGCAGCGATGGGGGCGGGGGGGGGGGGGGGGCGCGC
GCCAGGCGGGGCGGGGCGGGGCGAGGGGCGGGGCGGGGCGAGGCGGAGAGGTGCGGCGGCAGCCAATCAG
AGCGGCGCGCTCCGAAAGTTTCCTTTTATGGCGAGGCGGCGGCGGCGGCGGCCCTATAAAAAGCGAAGCG
CGCGGCGGGCGGGAGTCGCTGCGCGCTGCCTTCGCCCCGTGCCCCGCTCCGCCGCCGCCTCGCGCCGCCC
GCCCCGGCTCTGACTGACCGCGTTACTCCCACAGGTGAGCGGGCGGGACGGCCCTTCTCCTCCGGGCTGT
AATTAGCTGAGCAAGAGGTAAGGGTTTAAGGGATGGTTGGTTGGTGGGGTATTAATGTTTAATTACCTGG
AGCACCTGCCTGAAATCACTTTTTTTCAGGTTGGACCGGTGCCACCATGAAACGGACAGCCGACGGAAGC
GAGTTCGAGTCACCAAAGAAGAAGCGGAAAGTCATCAAGATTGCTACACGGAAATACCTGGGAAAGCAGA
ACGTGTACGACATCGGCGTGGAGCGGGATCACAACTTCGCCCTGAAGAATGGCTTTATCGCCAGCAATTG
CTTCGACTCCGTGGAAATCTCCGGCGTGGAAGATCGGTTCAACGCCTCCCTGGGCACATACCACGATCTG
CTGAAAATTATCAAGGACAAGGACTTCCTGGACAATGAGGAAAACGAGGACATTCTGGAAGATATCGTGC
TGACCCTGACACTGTTTGAGGACAGAGAGATGATCGAGGAACGGCTGAAAACCTATGCCCACCTGTTCGA
CGACAAAGTGATGAAGCAGCTGAAGCGGCGGAGATACACCGGCTGGGGCAGGCTGAGCCGGAAGCTGATC
AACGGCATCCGGGACAAGCAGTCCGGCAAGACAATCCTGGATTTCCTGAAGTCCGACGGCTTCGCCAACA
GAAACTTCATGCAGCTGATCCACGACGACAGCCTGACCTTTAAAGAGGACATCCAGAAAGCCCAGGTGTC
CGGCCAGGGCGATAGCCTGCACGAGCACATTGCCAATCTGGCCGGCAGCCCCGCCATTAAGAAGGGCATC
CTGCAGACAGTGAAGGTGGTGGACGAGCTCGTGAAAGTGATGGGCCGGCACAAGCCCGAGAACATCGTGA
TCGAAATGGCCAGAGAGAACCAGACCACCCAGAAGGGACAGAAGAACAGCCGCGAGAGAATGAAGCGGAT
CGAAGAGGGCATCAAAGAGCTGGGCAGCCAGATCCTGAAAGAACACCCCGTGGAAAACACCCAGCTGCAG
AACGAGAAGCTGTACCTGTACTACCTGCAGAATGGGCGGGATATGTACGTGGACCAGGAACTGGACATCA
ACCGGCTGTCCGACTACGATGTGGACCATATCGTGCCTCAGAGCTTTCTGAAGGACGACTCCATCGACAA
CAAGGTGCTGACCAGAAGCGACAAGAACCGGGGCAAGAGCGACAACGTGCCCTCCGAAGAGGTCGTGAAG
AAGATGAAGAACTACTGGCGGCAGCTGCTGAACGCCAAGCTGATTACCCAGAGAAAGTTCGACAATCTGA
CCAAGGCCGAGAGAGGCGGCCTGAGCGAACTGGATAAGGCCGGCTTCATCAAGAGACAGCTGGTGGAAAC
CCGGCAGATCACAAAGCACGTGGCACAGATCCTGGACTCCCGGATGAACACTAAGTACGACGAGAATGAC
AAGCTGATCCGGGAAGTGAAAGTGATCACCCTGAAGTCCAAGCTGGTGTCCGATTTCCGGAAGGATTTCC
AGTTTTACAAAGTGCGCGAGATCAACAACTACCACCACGCCCACGACGCCTACCTGAACGCCGTCGTGGG
AACCGCCCTGATCAAAAAGTACCCTAAGCTGGAAAGCGAGTTCGTGTACGGCGACTACAAGGTGTACGAC
GTGCGGAAGATGATCGCCAAGAGCGAGCAGGAAATCGGCAAGGCTACCGCCAAGTACTTCTTCTACAGCA
ACATCATGAACTTTTTCAAGACCGAGATTACCCTGGCCAACGGCGAGATCCGGAAGCGGCCTCTGATCGA
GACAAACGGCGAAACCGGGGAGATCGTGTGGGATAAGGGCCGGGATTTTGCCACCGTGCGGAAAGTGCTG
AGCATGCCCCAAGTGAATATCGTGAAAAAGACCGAGGTGCAGACAGGCGGCTTCAGCAAAGAGTCTATCA
GACCCAAGAGGAACAGCGATAAGCTGATCGCCAGAAAGAAGGACTGGGACCCTAAGAAGTACGGCGGCTT
CCTGTGGCCCACCGTGGCCTATTCTGTGCTGGTGGTGGCCAAAGTGGAAAAGGGCAAGTCCAAGAAACTG
AAGAGTGTGAAAGAGCTGCTGGGGATCACCATCATGGAAAGAAGCAGCTTCGAGAAGAATCCCATCGACT
TTCTGGAAGCCAAGGGCTACAAAGAAGTGAAAAAGGACCTGATCATCAAGCTGCCTAAGTACTCCCTGTT
CGAGCTGGAAAACGGCCGGAAGAGAATGCTGGCCTCTGCCAAGCAGCTGCAGAAGGGAAACGAACTGGCC
CTGCCCTCCAAATATGTGAACTTCCTGTACCTGGCCAGCCACTATGAGAAGCTGAAGGGCTCCCCCGAGG
ATAATGAGCAGAAACAGCTGTTTGTGGAACAGCACAAGCACTACCTGGACGAGATCATCGAGCAGATCAG
CGAGTTCTCCAAGAGAGTGATCCTGGCCGACGCTAATCTGGACAAAGTGCTGTCCGCCTACAACAAGCAC
CGGGATAAGCCCATCAGAGAGCAGGCCGAGAATATCATCCACCTGTTTACCCTGACCAGACTGGGAGCCC
CTAGAGCCTTCAAGTACTTTGACACCACCATCGACCCCAAGCAGTACAGAAGCACCAAAGAGGTGCTGGA
CGCCACCCTGATCCACCAGAGCATCACCGGCCTGTACGAGACACGGATCGACCTGTCTCAGCTGGGAGGT
GACTCTGGCGGCTCAAAAAGAACCGCCGACGGCAGCGAATTCGAGCCCAAGAAGAAGAGGAAAGTCTAAG
ATCTGATAATCAACCTCTGGATTACAAAATTTGTGAAAGATTGACTGGTATTCTTAACTATGTTGCTCCT
TTTACGCTATGTGGATACGCTGCTTTAATGCCTTTGTATCATGCTATTGCTTCCCGTATGGCTTTCATTT
TCTCCTCCTTGTATAAATCCTGGTTAGTTCTTGCCACGGCGGAACTCATCGCCGCCTGCCTTGCCCGCTG
CTGGACAGGGGCTCGGCTGTTGGGCACTGACAATTCCGTGGTGCGACTGTGCCTTCTAGTTGCCAGCCAT
CTGTTGTTTGCCCCTCCCCCGTGCCTTCCTTGACCCTGGAAGGTGCCACTCCCACTGTCCTTTCCTAATA
AAATGAGGAAATTGCATCGCATTGTCTGAGTAGGTGTCATTCTATTCTGGGGGGTGGGGTGGGGCAGGAC
AGCAAGGGGGAGGATTGGGAAGACAATAGCAGGCATGCTGGGGATGCGGTGGGCTCTATGGCTCGAGAAA
AAAAGCACCGACTCGGTGCCACTTTTTCAAGTTGATAACGGACTAGCCTTATTTTAACTTGCTATTTCTA
GCTCTAAAACCGAGACGTATAAACGCAGAAAGGCCCACCCGAAGGTGAGCCAGTGTGACTCTAGTAGAGA
GCGTTCACCGACAAACAACAGATAAAACGAAAGGCCCAGTCTTTCGACTGAGCCTTTCGTTTTATTTGAT
GCCTGGAGATCCTTATTAAGCACCCGTGGAGTGACGACCTTCAGCACGTTCGTACTGTTCAACGATGGTG
TAGTCTTCGTTGTGGGAGGTGATGTCCAGTTTGATGTCGGTTTTGTAAGCACCCGGCAGCTGAACGGGTT
TTTTAGCCATGTAGGTGGTTTTAACTTCAGCGTCGTAGTGACCACCGTCTTTCAGTTTCAGACGCATTTT
GATTTCACCTTTCAGAGCACCGTCTTCCGGGTACATACGTTCGGTGGAAGCTTCCCAACCCATGGTTTTT
TTCTGCATAACCGGACCGTCGGACGGGAAGTTGGTACCACGCAGTTTAACTTTGTAGATGAACTCACCGT
CTTGCAGGGAGGAGTCCTGGGTAACGGTAACAACACCACCGTCTTCGAAGTTCATAACACGTTCCCATTT
GAAACCTTCCGGGAAGGACAGTTTCAGGTAGTCCGGGATGTCAGCCGGGTGTTTAACGTAAGCTTTGGAA
CCGTACTGGAACTGCGGGGACAGGATGTCCCAAGCGAACGGCAGCGGACCACCTTTGGTAACTTTCAGTT
TAGCGGTCTGGGTACCTTCGTACGGACGACCTTCACCTTCACCTTCGATTTCGAACTCGTGACCGTTAAC
GGAACCTTCCATACGAACTTTGAAACGCATGAACTCTTTGATAACGTCTTCGCTACTCGCCATAGATCCT
TTCTCCTCTTTCAGATCCGTGCTCAGTATCTCTATCACTGATAGGGATGTCAATCTCTATCACTGATAGG
GACGTCTCGGGTGTTTCGTCCTTTCCACAAGATATATAAAGCCAAGAAATCGAAATACTTTCAAGTTACG
GTAAGCATATGATAGTCCATTTTAAAACATAATTTTAAAACTGCAAACTACCCAAGAAATTATTACTTTC
TACGTCACGTATTTTGTACTAATATCTTTGTGTTTACAGTCAAATTAATTCTAATTATCTCTCTAACAGC
CTTGTATCGTATATGCAAATATGAAGGAATCATGGGAAATAGGCCCTCTTCCTGCCCGACCTTGCGGCCG
CAGGAACCCCTAGTGATGGAGTTGG
